Addgene plasmid #19756: Orai1 YFP
Depositing lab: Anjana Rao. Publication: Orai1 is an essential pore subunit of the CRAC channel. Prakriya M, Feske S, Gwack Y, Srikanth S, Rao A, Hogan PG. Nature. 2006 Sep 14. 443(7108):230-3. 10.1038/nature05122 PubMed 16921383.
Backbone
  Vector backbone: EGFP-N1
  Vector type: Mammalian Expression
  Selectable markers: Neomycin (select with G418)
Growth in bacteria
  Bacterial resistance: Kanamycin, 50 μg/mL
  Growth temperature: 37°C
  Growth strain: DH5alpha
  Copy number: High Copy
Gene/Insert
  Gene/Insert name: Orai1 (alt name: ORAI calcium release-activated calcium modulator 1)
  Species: H. sapiens (human)
  Entrez Gene: ORAI1 (a.k.a. CRACM1, IMD9, ORAT1, TAM2, TMEM142A)
  Tag / fusion protein: YFP (C terminal on insert)
  Cloning method: Restriction Enzyme
  Sequencing primers: 5′ n/a; 3′ EGFP-N
Terms and licenses: Academic/Nonprofit Terms; Industry Terms: Not Available to Industry
How to cite: Orai1 YFP was a gift from Anjana Rao (Addgene plasmid # 19756 ; http://n2t.net/addgene:19756 ; RRID:Addgene_19756)
