[The description below was written by a language model from this plasmid's Addgene catalogue record and pLannotate feature annotations shown in this document.]
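Description:
Orai1 YFP is a mammalian expression plasmid of about 5.6 kb built on an EGFP-N1-type backbone, in which human ORAI1 (also known as CRACM1 or TMEM142A) is fused at its C terminus to a yellow fluorescent protein. The ORAI1 coding sequence sits between remnants of the multiple cloning site, directly downstream of the human cytomegalovirus immediate early enhancer and promoter. It is followed after a short linker by the fluorescent protein, which the sequence annotation identifies as mEYFP, the enhanced YFP carrying the monomerizing A206K mutation. An SV40 polyadenylation signal terminates the transcript. The two annotated sequence records are the same length and show the same features, differing only in their start coordinate.

Propagation in E. coli relies on a high-copy ColE1/pUC-type origin. A single Tn5 aminoglycoside phosphotransferase gene (NeoR/KanR) serves both hosts. A bacterial bla-type promoter drives it for kanamycin selection, and the adjacent SV40 enhancer/early promoter drives it in mammalian cells for G418 selection, with an HSV TK polyadenylation signal downstream. An f1 origin is also present, which permits single-stranded DNA production. The short large T antigen, ble and bGH poly(A) hits are fragmentary matches in the backbone rather than functional elements.

ORAI1 is a subunit of the calcium release-activated calcium (CRAC) channel, which mediates calcium influx after intracellular store depletion and activation by the sensor STIM1. The associated publication concerns Orai1 as a pore subunit of this channel. The construct therefore suits transient or stable expression of fluorescently tagged ORAI1, allowing its expression and localization to be followed in studies of store-operated calcium entry.
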