Features (pLannotate 1.2.2; 17 found; start..end, strand, type, name):
      1..304     +  enhancer       CMV enhancer: human cytomegalovirus immediate early enhancer
    305..508     +  promoter       CMV promoter: human cytomegalovirus (CMV) immediate early promoter
    531..558     +  misc_feature   MCS (fragment): multiple cloning site
    559..1461    +  CDS            ORAI1: CRCM1_HUMAN - Also known as CRACM1, TMEM142A. Experimental evidence at protein level: Swiss-Prot protein existence level 1. Ca(2+) release-activated Ca(2+) (CRAC) channel subunit which mediates Ca(2+) influx following depletion of intracellular Ca(2+) stores and channel activation by the Ca(2+) sensor, STIM1 (PubMed:16582901, PubMed:16645049, PubMed:16733527, PubMed:16766533, PubMed:16807233, PubMed:19249086, PubMed:23307288, PubMed:24351972, PubMed:24591628, PubMed:28219928, PubMed:20354224, PubMed:26956484). CRAC channels are the main pathway for Ca(2+) influx in T-cells and promote the immu
   1462..1499    +  misc_feature   MCS (fragment): multiple cloning site
   1513..2232    +  CDS            mEYFP: enhanced YFP with monomerizing A206K mutation (Zacharias et al., 2002) mammalian codon-optimized
   2249..2332    +  CDS            large T antigen (fragment): large T antigen from SV40 (simian virus 40)
   2355..2476    +  polyA_signal   SV40 poly(A) signal: SV40 polyadenylation signal
   2510..2938    -  rep_origin     f1 ori (sequence partly withheld): f1 bacteriophage origin of replication; arrow indicates direction of (+) strand synthesis
   2965..3069    +  promoter       AmpR promoter: bla
   3071..3428    +  promoter       SV40 promoter: SV40 enhancer and early promoter
   3463..4257    +  CDS            NeoR/KanR: aminoglycoside phosphotransferase from Tn5; aph(3')-II (or nptII); confers resistance to neomycin, kanamycin, and G418 (Geneticin®)
   4278..4430    +  CDS            ble (fragment): BLE_KLEPN - Experimental evidence at protein level: Swiss-Prot protein existence level 1. Binding protein with a strong affinity to the bleomycin family of antibiotics. Binds to CL990; an antimitotic-antibiotic compound. From Klebsiella pneumoniae.
   4489..4536    +  polyA_signal   HSV TK poly(A) signal: herpes simplex virus thymidine kinase polyadenylation signal (Cole and Stacy, 1985)
   4627..4643    -  polyA_signal   bGH poly(A) signal (fragment): bovine growth hormone polyadenylation signal
   4865..5453    +  rep_origin     ori: high-copy-number ColE1/pMB1/pBR322/pUC origin of replication
   5568..5627    +  enhancer       CMV enhancer (fragment): human cytomegalovirus immediate early enhancer
>Addgene plasmid #19756 | Orai1 YFP | addgene full sequence | sequence record 430635 | Addgene NGS Result
CGTTACATAACTTACGGTAAATGGCCCGCCTGGCTGACCGCCCAACGACCCCCGCCCATTGACGTCAATA
ATGACGTATGTTCCCATAGTAACGCCAATAGGGACTTTCCATTGACGTCAATGGGTGGAGTATTTACGGT
AAACTGCCCACTTGGCAGTACATCAAGTGTATCATATGCCAAGTACGCCCCCTATTGACGTCAATGACGG
TAAATGGCCCGCCTGGCATTATGCCCAGTACATGACCTTATGGGACTTTCCTACTTGGCAGTACATCTAC
GTATTAGTCATCGCTATTACCATGGTGATGCGGTTTTGGCAGTACATCAATGGGCGTGGATAGCGGTTTG
ACTCACGGGGATTTCCAAGTCTCCACCCCATTGACGTCAATGGGAGTTTGTTTTGGCACCAAAATCAACG
GGACTTTCCAAAATGTCGTAACAACTCCGCCCCATTGACGCAAATGGGCGGTAGGCGTGTACGGTGGGAG
GTCTATATAAGCAGAGCTGGTTTAGTGAACCGTCAGATCCGCTAGCGCTACCGGACTCAGATCTCGAGAT
GCATCCGGAGCCCGCCCCGCCCCCGAGCCGTAGCAGTCCCGAGCTTCCCCCAAGCGGCGGCAGCACCACC
AGCGGCAGCCGCCGGAGCCGCCGCCGCAGCGGGGACGGGGAGCCCCCGGGGGCCCCGCCACCGCCGCCGT
CCGCCGTCACCTACCCGGACTGGATCGGCCAGAGTTACTCCGAGGTGATGAGCCTCAACGAGCACTCCAT
GCAGGCGCTGTCCTGGCGCAAGCTCTACTTGAGCCGCGCCAAGCTTAAAGCCTCCAGCCGGACCTCGGCT
CTGCTCTCCGGCTTCGCCATGGTGGCAATGGTGGAGGTGCAGCTGGACGCTGACCACGACTACCCACCGG
GGCTGCTCATCGCCTTCAGTGCCTGCACCACAGTGCTGGTGGCTGTGCACCTGTTTGCGCTCATGATCAG
CACCTGCATCCTGCCCAACATCGAGGCGGTGAGCAACGTGCACAATCTCAACTCGGTCAAGGAGTCCCCC
CATGAGCGCATGCACCGCCACATCGAGCTGGCCTGGGCCTTCTCCACCGTCATTGGCACGCTGCTCTTCC
TAGCTGAGGTGGTGCTGCTCTGCTGGGTCAAGTTCTTGCCCCTCAAGAAGCAGCCAGGCCAGCCAAGGCC
CACCAGCAAGCCCCCCGCCAGTGGCGCAGCAGCCAACGTCAGCACCAGCGGCATCACCCCGGGCCAGGCA
GCTGCCATCGCCTCGACCACCATCATGGTGCCCTTCGGCCTGATCTTTATCGTCTTCGCCGTCCACTTCT
ACCGCTCACTGGTTAGCCATAAGACCGACCGACAGTTCCAGGAGCTCAACGAGCTGGCGGAGTTTGCCCG
CTTACAGGACCAGCTGGACCACAGAGGGGACCACCCCCTGACGCCCGGCAGCCACTATGCCCGAATTCTG
CAGTCGACGGTACCGCGGGCCCGGGATCCACCGGTCGCCACCATGGTGAGCAAGGGCGAGGAGCTGTTCA
CCGGGGTGGTGCCCATCCTGGTCGAGCTGGACGGCGACGTAAACGGCCACAAGTTCAGCGTGTCCGGCGA
GGGCGAGGGCGATGCCACCTACGGCAAGCTGACCCTGAAGTTCATCTGCACCACCGGCAAGCTGCCCGTG
CCCTGGCCCACCCTCGTGACCACCTTCGGCTACGGCCTGCAGTGCTTCGCCCGCTACCCCGACCACATGA
AGCAGCACGACTTCTTCAAGTCCGCCATGCCCGAAGGCTACGTCCAGGAGCGCACCATCTTCTTCAAGGA
CGACGGCAACTACAAGACCCGCGCCGAGGTGAAGTTCGAGGGCGACACCCTGGTGAACCGCATCGAGCTG
AAGGGCATCGACTTCAAGGAGGACGGCAACATCCTGGGGCACAAGCTGGAGTACAACTACAACAGCCACA
ACGTCTATATCATGGCCGACAAGCAGAAGAACGGCATCAAGGTGAACTTCAAGATCCGCCACAACATCGA
GGACGGCAGCGTGCAGCTCGCCGACCACTACCAGCAGAACACCCCCATCGGCGACGGCCCCGTGCTGCTG
CCCGACAACCACTACCTGAGCTACCAGTCCAAGCTGAGCAAAGACCCCAACGAGAAGCGCGATCACATGG
TCCTGCTGGAGTTCGTGACCGCCGCCGGGATCACTCTCGGCATGGACGAGCTGTACAAGTAAAGCGGCCG
CGACTCTAGATCATAATCAGCCATACCACATTTGTAGAGGTTTTACTTGCTTTAAAAAACCTCCCACACC
TCCCCCTGAACCTGAAACATAAAATGAATGCAATTGTTGTTGTTAACTTGTTTATTGCAGCTTATAATGG
TTACAAATAAAGCAATAGCATCACAAATTTCACAAATAAAGCATTTTTTTCACTGCATTCTAGTTGTGGT
TTGTCCAAACTCATCAATGTATCTTAAGGCGTAAATTGTAAGCGTTAATATTTTGTTAAAATTCGCGTTA
AATTTTTGTTAAATCAGCTCATTTTTTAACCAATAGGCCGAAATCGGCAAAATCCCTTATAAATCAAAAG
AATAGACCGAGATAGGGT
[37 nt withheld, positions 2609-2645]
AAAGAACGTGGACTCCAACGTCAAAGG
[49 nt withheld, positions 2673-2721]
T
[91 nt withheld, positions 2723-2813]
G
[124 nt withheld, positions 2815-2938]
CAGGTGGCACTTTTCGGGGAAATGTGCGCGGAACCCCTATTTGTTTATTTTTCTAAATACATTCAAATAT
GTATCCGCTCATGAGACAATAACCCTGATAAATGCTTCAATAATATTGAAAAAGGAAGAGTCCTGAGGCG
GAAAGAACCAGCTGTGGAATGTGTGTCAGTTAGGGTGTGGAAAGTCCCCAGGCTCCCCAGCAGGCAGAAG
TATGCAAAGCATGCATCTCAATTAGTCAGCAACCAGGTGTGGAAAGTCCCCAGGCTCCCCAGCAGGCAGA
AGTATGCAAAGCATGCATCTCAATTAGTCAGCAACCATAGTCCCGCCCCTAACTCCGCCCATCCCGCCCC
TAACTCCGCCCAGTTCCGCCCATTCTCCGCCCCATGGCTGACTAATTTTTTTTATTTATGCAGAGGCCGA
GGCCGCCTCGGCCTCTGAGCTATTCCAGAAGTAGTGAGGAGGCTTTTTTGGAGGCCTAGGCTTTTGCAAA
GATCGATCAAGAGACAGGATGAGGATCGTTTCGCATGATTGAACAAGATGGATTGCACGCAGGTTCTCCG
GCCGCTTGGGTGGAGAGGCTATTCGGCTATGACTGGGCACAACAGACAATCGGCTGCTCTGATGCCGCCG
TGTTCCGGCTGTCAGCGCAGGGGCGCCCGGTTCTTTTTGTCAAGACCGACCTGTCCGGTGCCCTGAATGA
ACTGCAAGACGAGGCAGCGCGGCTATCGTGGCTGGCCACGACGGGCGTTCCTTGCGCAGCTGTGCTCGAC
GTTGTCACTGAAGCGGGAAGGGACTGGCTGCTATTGGGCGAAGTGCCGGGGCAGGATCTCCTGTCATCTC
ACCTTGCTCCTGCCGAGAAAGTATCCATCATGGCTGATGCAATGCGGCGGCTGCATACGCTTGATCCGGC
TACCTGCCCATTCGACCACCAAGCGAAACATCGCATCGAGCGAGCACGTACTCGGATGGAAGCCGGTCTT
GTCGATCAGGATGATCTGGACGAAGAGCATCAGGGGCTCGCGCCAGCCGAACTGTTCGCCAGGCTCAAGG
CGAGCATGCCCGACGGCGAGGATCTCGTCGTGACCCATGGCGATGCCTGCTTGCCGAATATCATGGTGGA
AAATGGCCGCTTTTCTGGATTCATCGACTGTGGCCGGCTGGGTGTGGCGGACCGCTATCAGGACATAGCG
TTGGCTACCCGTGATATTGCTGAAGAGCTTGGCGGCGAATGGGCTGACCGCTTCCTCGTGCTTTACGGTA
TCGCCGCTCCCGATTCGCAGCGCATCGCCTTCTATCGCCTTCTTGACGAGTTCTTCTGAGCGGGACTCTG
GGGTTCGAAATGACCGACCAAGCGACGCCCAACCTGCCATCACGAGATTTCGATTCCACCGCCGCCTTCT
ATGAAAGGTTGGGCTTCGGAATCGTTTTCCGGGACGCCGGCTGGATGATCCTCCAGCGCGGGGATCTCAT
GCTGGAGTTCTTCGCCCACCCTAGGGGGAGGCTAACTGAAACACGGAAGGAGACAATACCGGAAGGAACC
CGCGCTATGACGGCAATAAAAAGACAGAATAAAACGCACGGTGTTGGGTCGTTTGTTCATAAACGCGGGG
TTCGGTCCCAGGGCTGGCACTCTGTCGATACCCCACCGAGACCCCATTGGGGCCAATACGCCCGCGTTTC
TTCCTTTTCCCCACCCCACCCCCCAAGTTCGGGTGAAGGCCCAGGGCTCGCAGCCAACGTCGGGGCGGCA
GGCCCTGCCATAGCCTCAGGTTACTCATATATACTTTAGATTGATTTAAAACTTCATTTTTAATTTAAAA
GGATCTAGGTGAAGATCCTTTTTGATAATCTCATGACCAAAATCCCTTAACGTGAGTTTTCGTTCCACTG
AGCGTCAGACCCCGTAGAAAAGATCAAAGGATCTTCTTGAGATCCTTTTTTTCTGCGCGTAATCTGCTGC
TTGCAAACAAAAAAACCACCGCTACCAGCGGTGGTTTGTTTGCCGGATCAAGAGCTACCAACTCTTTTTC
CGAAGGTAACTGGCTTCAGCAGAGCGCAGATACCAAATACTGTTCTTCTAGTGTAGCCGTAGTTAGGCCA
CCACTTCAAGAACTCTGTAGCACCGCCTACATACCTCGCTCTGCTAATCCTGTTACCAGTGGCTGCTGCC
AGTGGCGATAAGTCGTGTCTTACCGGGTTGGACTCAAGACGATAGTTACCGGATAAGGCGCAGCGGTCGG
GCTGAACGGGGGGTTCGTGCACACAGCCCAGCTTGGAGCGAACGACCTACACCGAACTGAGATACCTACA
GCGTGAGCTATGAGAAAGCGCCACGCTTCCCGAAGGGAGAAAGGCGGACAGGTATCCGGTAAGCGGCAGG
GTCGGAACAGGAGAGCGCACGAGGGAGCTTCCAGGGGGAAACGCCTGGTATCTTTATAGTCCTGTCGGGT
TTCGCCACCTCTGACTTGAGCGTCGATTTTTGTGATGCTCGTCAGGGGGGCGGAGCCTATGGAAAAACGC
CAGCAACGCGGCCTTTTTACGGTTCCTGGCCTTTTGCTGGCCTTTTGCTCACATGTTCTTTCCTGCGTTA
TCCCCTGATTCTGTGGATAACCGTATTACCGCCATGCATTAGTTATTAATAGTAATCAATTACGGGGTCA
TTAGTTCATAGCCCATATATGGAGTTCCG
