Features (pLannotate 1.2.2; 16 found; start..end, strand, type, name):
     61..364     +  enhancer       CMV enhancer: human cytomegalovirus immediate early enhancer
    365..568     +  promoter       CMV promoter: human cytomegalovirus (CMV) immediate early promoter
    591..618     +  misc_feature   MCS (fragment): multiple cloning site
    619..1521    +  CDS            ORAI1: CRCM1_HUMAN - Also known as CRACM1, TMEM142A. Experimental evidence at protein level: Swiss-Prot protein existence level 1. Ca(2+) release-activated Ca(2+) (CRAC) channel subunit which mediates Ca(2+) influx following depletion of intracellular Ca(2+) stores and channel activation by the Ca(2+) sensor, STIM1 (PubMed:16582901, PubMed:16645049, PubMed:16733527, PubMed:16766533, PubMed:16807233, PubMed:19249086, PubMed:23307288, PubMed:24351972, PubMed:24591628, PubMed:28219928, PubMed:20354224, PubMed:26956484). CRAC channels are the main pathway for Ca(2+) influx in T-cells and promote the immu
   1522..1559    +  misc_feature   MCS (fragment): multiple cloning site
   1573..2292    +  CDS            mEYFP: enhanced YFP with monomerizing A206K mutation (Zacharias et al., 2002) mammalian codon-optimized
   2309..2392    +  CDS            large T antigen (fragment): large T antigen from SV40 (simian virus 40)
   2415..2536    +  polyA_signal   SV40 poly(A) signal: SV40 polyadenylation signal
   2570..2998    -  rep_origin     f1 ori (sequence partly withheld): f1 bacteriophage origin of replication; arrow indicates direction of (+) strand synthesis
   3025..3129    +  promoter       AmpR promoter: bla
   3131..3488    +  promoter       SV40 promoter: SV40 enhancer and early promoter
   3523..4317    +  CDS            NeoR/KanR: aminoglycoside phosphotransferase from Tn5; aph(3')-II (or nptII); confers resistance to neomycin, kanamycin, and G418 (Geneticin®)
   4338..4490    +  CDS            ble (fragment): BLE_KLEPN - Experimental evidence at protein level: Swiss-Prot protein existence level 1. Binding protein with a strong affinity to the bleomycin family of antibiotics. Binds to CL990; an antimitotic-antibiotic compound. From Klebsiella pneumoniae.
   4549..4596    +  polyA_signal   HSV TK poly(A) signal: herpes simplex virus thymidine kinase polyadenylation signal (Cole and Stacy, 1985)
   4687..4703    -  polyA_signal   bGH poly(A) signal (fragment): bovine growth hormone polyadenylation signal
   4925..5513    +  rep_origin     ori: high-copy-number ColE1/pMB1/pBR322/pUC origin of replication
>Addgene plasmid #19756 | Orai1 YFP Sequencing Result | analyzer sequence | sequence record 128145
TAGTTATTAATAGTAATCAATTACGGGGTCATTAGTTCATAGCCCATATATGGAGTTCCGCGTTACATAA
CTTACGGTAAATGGCCCGCCTGGCTGACCGCCCAACGACCCCCGCCCATTGACGTCAATAATGACGTATG
TTCCCATAGTAACGCCAATAGGGACTTTCCATTGACGTCAATGGGTGGAGTATTTACGGTAAACTGCCCA
CTTGGCAGTACATCAAGTGTATCATATGCCAAGTACGCCCCCTATTGACGTCAATGACGGTAAATGGCCC
GCCTGGCATTATGCCCAGTACATGACCTTATGGGACTTTCCTACTTGGCAGTACATCTACGTATTAGTCA
TCGCTATTACCATGGTGATGCGGTTTTGGCAGTACATCAATGGGCGTGGATAGCGGTTTGACTCACGGGG
ATTTCCAAGTCTCCACCCCATTGACGTCAATGGGAGTTTGTTTTGGCACCAAAATCAACGGGACTTTCCA
AAATGTCGTAACAACTCCGCCCCATTGACGCAAATGGGCGGTAGGCGTGTACGGTGGGAGGTCTATATAA
GCAGAGCTGGTTTAGTGAACCGTCAGATCCGCTAGCGCTACCGGACTCAGATCTCGAGATGCATCCGGAG
CCCGCCCCGCCCCCGAGCCGTAGCAGTCCCGAGCTTCCCCCAAGCGGCGGCAGCACCACCAGCGGCAGCC
GCCGGAGCCGCCGCCGCAGCGGGGACGGGGAGCCCCCGGGGGCCCCGCCACCGCCGCCGTCCGCCGTCAC
CTACCCGGACTGGATCGGCCAGAGTTACTCCGAGGTGATGAGCCTCAACGAGCACTCCATGCAGGCGCTG
TCCTGGCGCAAGCTCTACTTGAGCCGCGCCAAGCTTAAAGCCTCCAGCCGGACCTCGGCTCTGCTCTCCG
GCTTCGCCATGGTGGCAATGGTGGAGGTGCAGCTGGACGCTGACCACGACTACCCACCGGGGCTGCTCAT
CGCCTTCAGTGCCTGCACCACAGTGCTGGTGGCTGTGCACCTGTTTGCGCTCATGATCAGCACCTGCATC
CTGCCCAACATCGAGGCGGTGAGCAACGTGCACAATCTCAACTCGGTCAAGGAGTCCCCCCATGAGCGCA
TGCACCGCCACATCGAGCTGGCCTGGGCCTTCTCCACCGTCATTGGCACGCTGCTCTTCCTAGCTGAGGT
GGTGCTGCTCTGCTGGGTCAAGTTCTTGCCCCTCAAGAAGCAGCCAGGCCAGCCAAGGCCCACCAGCAAG
CCCCCCGCCAGTGGCGCAGCAGCCAACGTCAGCACCAGCGGCATCACCCCGGGCCAGGCAGCTGCCATCG
CCTCGACCACCATCATGGTGCCCTTCGGCCTGATCTTTATCGTCTTCGCCGTCCACTTCTACCGCTCACT
GGTTAGCCATAAGACCGACCGACAGTTCCAGGAGCTCAACGAGCTGGCGGAGTTTGCCCGCTTACAGGAC
CAGCTGGACCACAGAGGGGACCACCCCCTGACGCCCGGCAGCCACTATGCCCGAATTCTGCAGTCGACGG
TACCGCGGGCCCGGGATCCACCGGTCGCCACCATGGTGAGCAAGGGCGAGGAGCTGTTCACCGGGGTGGT
GCCCATCCTGGTCGAGCTGGACGGCGACGTAAACGGCCACAAGTTCAGCGTGTCCGGCGAGGGCGAGGGC
GATGCCACCTACGGCAAGCTGACCCTGAAGTTCATCTGCACCACCGGCAAGCTGCCCGTGCCCTGGCCCA
CCCTCGTGACCACCTTCGGCTACGGCCTGCAGTGCTTCGCCCGCTACCCCGACCACATGAAGCAGCACGA
CTTCTTCAAGTCCGCCATGCCCGAAGGCTACGTCCAGGAGCGCACCATCTTCTTCAAGGACGACGGCAAC
TACAAGACCCGCGCCGAGGTGAAGTTCGAGGGCGACACCCTGGTGAACCGCATCGAGCTGAAGGGCATCG
ACTTCAAGGAGGACGGCAACATCCTGGGGCACAAGCTGGAGTACAACTACAACAGCCACAACGTCTATAT
CATGGCCGACAAGCAGAAGAACGGCATCAAGGTGAACTTCAAGATCCGCCACAACATCGAGGACGGCAGC
GTGCAGCTCGCCGACCACTACCAGCAGAACACCCCCATCGGCGACGGCCCCGTGCTGCTGCCCGACAACC
ACTACCTGAGCTACCAGTCCAAGCTGAGCAAAGACCCCAACGAGAAGCGCGATCACATGGTCCTGCTGGA
GTTCGTGACCGCCGCCGGGATCACTCTCGGCATGGACGAGCTGTACAAGTAAAGCGGCCGCGACTCTAGA
TCATAATCAGCCATACCACATTTGTAGAGGTTTTACTTGCTTTAAAAAACCTCCCACACCTCCCCCTGAA
CCTGAAACATAAAATGAATGCAATTGTTGTTGTTAACTTGTTTATTGCAGCTTATAATGGTTACAAATAA
AGCAATAGCATCACAAATTTCACAAATAAAGCATTTTTTTCACTGCATTCTAGTTGTGGTTTGTCCAAAC
TCATCAATGTATCTTAAGGCGTAAATTGTAAGCGTTAATATTTTGTTAAAATTCGCGTTAAATTTTTGTT
AAATCAGCTCATTTTTTAACCAATAGGCCGAAATCGGCAAAATCCCTTATAAATCAAAAGAATAGACCGA
GATAGGGT
[37 nt withheld, positions 2669-2705]
AAAGAACGTGGACTCCAACGTCAAAGG
[49 nt withheld, positions 2733-2781]
T
[91 nt withheld, positions 2783-2873]
G
[124 nt withheld, positions 2875-2998]
CAGGTGGCACTTTTCGGGGAAATGTGCGCGGAACCCCTATTTGTTTATTTTTCTAAATACATTCAAATAT
GTATCCGCTCATGAGACAATAACCCTGATAAATGCTTCAATAATATTGAAAAAGGAAGAGTCCTGAGGCG
GAAAGAACCAGCTGTGGAATGTGTGTCAGTTAGGGTGTGGAAAGTCCCCAGGCTCCCCAGCAGGCAGAAG
TATGCAAAGCATGCATCTCAATTAGTCAGCAACCAGGTGTGGAAAGTCCCCAGGCTCCCCAGCAGGCAGA
AGTATGCAAAGCATGCATCTCAATTAGTCAGCAACCATAGTCCCGCCCCTAACTCCGCCCATCCCGCCCC
TAACTCCGCCCAGTTCCGCCCATTCTCCGCCCCATGGCTGACTAATTTTTTTTATTTATGCAGAGGCCGA
GGCCGCCTCGGCCTCTGAGCTATTCCAGAAGTAGTGAGGAGGCTTTTTTGGAGGCCTAGGCTTTTGCAAA
GATCGATCAAGAGACAGGATGAGGATCGTTTCGCATGATTGAACAAGATGGATTGCACGCAGGTTCTCCG
GCCGCTTGGGTGGAGAGGCTATTCGGCTATGACTGGGCACAACAGACAATCGGCTGCTCTGATGCCGCCG
TGTTCCGGCTGTCAGCGCAGGGGCGCCCGGTTCTTTTTGTCAAGACCGACCTGTCCGGTGCCCTGAATGA
ACTGCAAGACGAGGCAGCGCGGCTATCGTGGCTGGCCACGACGGGCGTTCCTTGCGCAGCTGTGCTCGAC
GTTGTCACTGAAGCGGGAAGGGACTGGCTGCTATTGGGCGAAGTGCCGGGGCAGGATCTCCTGTCATCTC
ACCTTGCTCCTGCCGAGAAAGTATCCATCATGGCTGATGCAATGCGGCGGCTGCATACGCTTGATCCGGC
TACCTGCCCATTCGACCACCAAGCGAAACATCGCATCGAGCGAGCACGTACTCGGATGGAAGCCGGTCTT
GTCGATCAGGATGATCTGGACGAAGAGCATCAGGGGCTCGCGCCAGCCGAACTGTTCGCCAGGCTCAAGG
CGAGCATGCCCGACGGCGAGGATCTCGTCGTGACCCATGGCGATGCCTGCTTGCCGAATATCATGGTGGA
AAATGGCCGCTTTTCTGGATTCATCGACTGTGGCCGGCTGGGTGTGGCGGACCGCTATCAGGACATAGCG
TTGGCTACCCGTGATATTGCTGAAGAGCTTGGCGGCGAATGGGCTGACCGCTTCCTCGTGCTTTACGGTA
TCGCCGCTCCCGATTCGCAGCGCATCGCCTTCTATCGCCTTCTTGACGAGTTCTTCTGAGCGGGACTCTG
GGGTTCGAAATGACCGACCAAGCGACGCCCAACCTGCCATCACGAGATTTCGATTCCACCGCCGCCTTCT
ATGAAAGGTTGGGCTTCGGAATCGTTTTCCGGGACGCCGGCTGGATGATCCTCCAGCGCGGGGATCTCAT
GCTGGAGTTCTTCGCCCACCCTAGGGGGAGGCTAACTGAAACACGGAAGGAGACAATACCGGAAGGAACC
CGCGCTATGACGGCAATAAAAAGACAGAATAAAACGCACGGTGTTGGGTCGTTTGTTCATAAACGCGGGG
TTCGGTCCCAGGGCTGGCACTCTGTCGATACCCCACCGAGACCCCATTGGGGCCAATACGCCCGCGTTTC
TTCCTTTTCCCCACCCCACCCCCCAAGTTCGGGTGAAGGCCCAGGGCTCGCAGCCAACGTCGGGGCGGCA
GGCCCTGCCATAGCCTCAGGTTACTCATATATACTTTAGATTGATTTAAAACTTCATTTTTAATTTAAAA
GGATCTAGGTGAAGATCCTTTTTGATAATCTCATGACCAAAATCCCTTAACGTGAGTTTTCGTTCCACTG
AGCGTCAGACCCCGTAGAAAAGATCAAAGGATCTTCTTGAGATCCTTTTTTTCTGCGCGTAATCTGCTGC
TTGCAAACAAAAAAACCACCGCTACCAGCGGTGGTTTGTTTGCCGGATCAAGAGCTACCAACTCTTTTTC
CGAAGGTAACTGGCTTCAGCAGAGCGCAGATACCAAATACTGTCCTTCTAGTGTAGCCGTAGTTAGGCCA
CCACTTCAAGAACTCTGTAGCACCGCCTACATACCTCGCTCTGCTAATCCTGTTACCAGTGGCTGCTGCC
AGTGGCGATAAGTCGTGTCTTACCGGGTTGGACTCAAGACGATAGTTACCGGATAAGGCGCAGCGGTCGG
GCTGAACGGGGGGTTCGTGCACACAGCCCAGCTTGGAGCGAACGACCTACACCGAACTGAGATACCTACA
GCGTGAGCTATGAGAAAGCGCCACGCTTCCCGAAGGGAGAAAGGCGGACAGGTATCCGGTAAGCGGCAGG
GTCGGAACAGGAGAGCGCACGAGGGAGCTTCCAGGGGGAAACGCCTGGTATCTTTATAGTCCTGTCGGGT
TTCGCCACCTCTGACTTGAGCGTCGATTTTTGTGATGCTCGTCAGGGGGGCGGAGCCTATGGAAAAACGC
CAGCAACGCGGCCTTTTTACGGTTCCTGGCCTTTTGCTGGCCTTTTGCTCACATGTTCTTTCCTGCGTTA
TCCCCTGATTCTGTGGATAACCGTATTACCGCCATGCAT
