>Addgene plasmid #19756 | Orai1 YFP | addgene partial sequence | sequence record 25404 | 19756 with EGFP-N
NCCCTTGCTCNCCATGGTGGCGACCGGTGGATCCCGGGCCCGCGGTACCGTCGACTGCAGAATTCGGGCA
TAGTGGCTGCCGGGCGTCAGGGGGTGGTCCCCTCTGTGGTCCAGCTGGTCCTGTAAGCGGGCAAACTCCG
CCAGCTCGTTGAGCTCCTGGAACTGTCGGTCGGTCTTATGGCTAACCAGTGAGCGGTAGAAGTGGACGGC
GAAGACGATAAAGATCAGGCCGAAGGGCACCATGATGGTGGTCGAGGCGATGGCAGCTGCCTGGCCCGGG
GTGATGCCGCTGGTGCTGACGTTGGCTGCTGCGCCACTGGCGGGGGGCTTGCTGGTGGGCCTTGGCTGGC
CTGGCTGCTTCTTGAGGGGCAAGAACTTGACCCAGCAGANCAGCACCACCTCAGCTAGGAAGAGCAGCGT
GCCAATGACGGTGGANAANGNCCANGCCAGCTCGATGTGGCGGTGCATGCGCTCATGGGGGGGACTCCTT
GACCGAGTTGAGATTGTGCACGTTGCTCACCGCCTCNATGTTGGGCANNATGCNNNGCTGATCATGAGCG
CAAACNGGTGCACANNNACCAGCACTGTGNNGNNNGCNCTGNNNNNATNANCANCCCNNNNGGTANTCNN
NGNNANCNTCNANCTGCNNCNNNCNCCAN
