>Addgene plasmid #19756 | Orai1 YFP | addgene partial sequence | sequence record 128144 | SV40pA-R 5'-GAAATTTGTGATGCTATTGC-3'
AGTTAACAACAACAATTGCATTCATTTTATGTTTCAGGTTCAGGGGGAGGTGTGGGAGGTTTTTTAAAGC
AAGTAAAACCTCTACAAATGTGGTATGGCTGATTATGATCTAGAGTCGCGGCCGCTTTACTTGTACAGCT
CGTCCATGCCGAGAGTGATCCCGGCGGCGGTCACGAACTCCAGCAGGACCATGTGATCGCGCTTCTCGTT
GGGGTCTTTGCTCAGCTTGGACTGGTAGCTCAGGTAGTGGTTGTCGGGCAGCAGCACGGGGCCGTCGCCG
ATGGGGGTGTTCTGCTGGTAGTGGTCGGCGAGCTGCACGCTGCCGTCCTCGATGTTGTGGCGGATCTTGA
AGTTCACCTTGATGCCGTTCTTCTGCTTGTCGGCCATGATATAGACGTTGTGGCTGTTGTAGTTGTACTC
CAGCTTGTGCCCCAGGATGTTGCCGTCCTCCTTGAAGTCGATGCCCTTCAGCTCGATGCGGTTCACCAGG
GTGTCGCCCTCGAACTTCACCTCGGCGCGGGTCTTGTAGTTGCCGTCGTCCTTGAAGAAGATGGTGCGCT
CCTGGACGTAGCCTTCGGGCATGGCGGACTTGAAGAAGTCGTGCTGCTTCATGTGGTCGGGGTAGCGGGC
GAAGCACTGCAGGCCGTAGCCGAAGGTGGTCACGAGGGTGGGCCAGGGCACGGGCAGCTTGCCGGTGGTG
CAGATGAACTTCAGGGTCAGCTTGCCGTAGGTGGCATCGCCCTCGCCCTCGCCGGACACGCTGAACTTGT
GGCCGTTTACGTCGCCGTCCAGCTCGACCAGGA
